Addgene plasmid #145785: SG3ΔENV CA E28A,E29A
Purpose: Non-infectious HIV-1 Clone with stop codon in Env (see NIH AIDS Reagent Program Cat #11051) and E28A,E29A mutation in capsid (CA E28A,E29A).
Depositing lab: Wesley Sundquist. Depositing organization: University of Utah. Publication: Reconstitution and visualization of HIV-1 capsid-dependent replication and integration in vitro. Christensen DE, Ganser-Pornillos BK, Johnson JS, Pornillos O, Sundquist WI. Science. 2020 Oct 9;370(6513). pii: 370/6513/eabc8420. doi: 10.1126/science.abc8420. PubMed 33033190.
Backbone
  Vector backbone: pTZ19U
  Backbone manufacturer: Bio-Rad
  Backbone size w/o insert (bp): 2863
  Total vector size (bp): 14788
  Modifications to backbone: none
  Vector type: Mammalian Expression, Lentiviral, Retroviral
Growth in bacteria
  Bacterial resistance: Ampicillin, 100 μg/mL
  Growth temperature: 37°C
  Growth strain: NEB Stable
  Growth instructions: Recombination deficient strain required to avoid recombination of plasmid
  Copy number: High Copy
Gene/Insert
  Gene/Insert name: Capsid (alt name: CA)
  Species: HIV-1
  Mutation: Changed Capsid residues Glutamic Acid residues 28 and 29 to alanines (CA E28A,E29A)
  GenBank ID: L02317.1
  Cloning method: Restriction Enzyme; 5′ cloning site BssHII (not destroyed); 3′ cloning site SpeI (not destroyed)
  Sequencing primers: 5′ GCTTGCTGAAGCGCGCAC; 3′ GAAGGGTACTAGTAGTTCCTG
Resource information
  A portion of this plasmid was derived from a plasmid made by: Cloned from NIH Aids reagent program plasmid SG3delENV catalog #11051
Terms and licenses: Academic/Nonprofit Terms; Industry Terms: Not Available to Industry
How to cite: SG3ΔENV CA E28A,E29A was a gift from Wesley Sundquist (Addgene plasmid # 145785 ; http://n2t.net/addgene:145785 ; RRID:Addgene_145785)
