[The description below was written by a language model from this plasmid's Addgene catalogue record and pLannotate feature annotations shown in this document.]
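Description:
SG3ΔENV CA E28A,E29A is a near-full-length HIV-1 proviral clone (SG3 strain) carried in the pTZ19U phagemid backbone, giving a plasmid of about 14.8 kb. It is listed as a mammalian expression and lentiviral/retroviral vector. The bacterial portion provides a high-copy ColE1/pUC-type origin, an ampicillin resistance gene (β-lactamase) with its own promoter, an f1 origin, and remnants of the lacZα/lac promoter/T7 promoter cloning region that flank the viral insert. Because the provirus carries two directly repeated LTRs, the record notes that a recombination-deficient E. coli strain is needed to keep the plasmid intact.

The viral insert is bounded by two HIV-1 LTRs. The annotation tool labels both as 3' LTR, but the upstream copy occupies the 5' position and serves as the viral promoter. Between them lie the Ψ packaging signal, gag, pol, vif, tat, vpu, env and nef. Env is annotated as two adjacent fragments, consistent with the stop codon recorded in Env that prevents production of a functional envelope glycoprotein and makes the clone non-infectious on its own. The distinguishing change is in the capsid (CA) domain of Gag, where glutamic acids 28 and 29 are replaced by alanines. This mutation was introduced on a BssHII–SpeI fragment into the parental SG3ΔEnv clone.

Transfection into mammalian cells would be expected to yield Env-deficient viral particles bearing the mutant capsid. The record does not state the phenotype of this mutation, but the associated publication concerns reconstituting capsid-dependent HIV-1 replication and integration in vitro, so the construct probably serves as a capsid mutant for comparison with wild-type cores in that work.
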