Features (pLannotate 1.2.2; 22 found; start..end, strand, type, name):
    182..770     -  rep_origin     ori: high-copy-number ColE1/pMB1/pBR322/pUC origin of replication
    941..1801    -  CDS            AmpR: β-lactamase; bla; confers resistance to ampicillin, carbenicillin, and related antibiotics
   1802..1906    -  promoter       AmpR promoter: bla
   1933..2361    +  rep_origin     f1 ori (sequence partly withheld): f1 bacteriophage origin of replication; arrow indicates direction of (+) strand synthesis
   2392..2549    -  CDS            lacZα (fragment): LacZα fragment of β-galactosidase; lacZ fragment
   4311..4944    +  LTR            3' LTR: 3' long terminal repeat (LTR) from HIV-1
   4991..5116    +  misc_feature   HIV-1 Ψ: packaging signal of human immunodeficiency virus type 1
   5100..6602    +  CDS            HIV-1 gag: gag protein from human immunodeficiency virus 1; gag
   6395..9405    +  CDS            HIV-1 pol (fragment): pol protein from human immunodeficiency virus 1; pol
   9351..9926    +  CDS            vif: VIF_HV1BR - Experimental evidence at protein level: Swiss-Prot protein existence level 1. Counteracts the innate antiviral activity of host APOBEC3F and APOBEC3G. Forms a complex with host APOBEC3F and APOBEC3G thus preventing the entry of these lethally hypermutating enzymes into progeny virions. Recruits an active E3 ubiquitin ligase complex composed of elongin BC, CUL5, and RBX2 to induce polyubiquitination of APOBEC3G and APOBEC3F. In turn, they are directed to the 26S proteasome for degradation. Vif interaction with APOBEC3G also blocks its cytidine deaminase activity in a proteasome-inde
  10140..10355   +  CDS            tat (fragment): TAT_HV112 - Experimental evidence at protein level: Swiss-Prot protein existence level 1. Extracellular circulating Tat can be endocytosed by surrounding uninfected cells via the binding to several surface receptors such as CD26, CXCR4, heparan sulfate proteoglycans (HSPG) or LDLR. Neurons are rarely infected, but they internalize Tat via their LDLR. Through its interaction with nuclear HATs, Tat is potentially able to control the acetylation-dependent cellular gene expression. Modulates the expression of many cellular genes involved in cell survival, proliferation or in coding for cytokines o
  10371..10613   +  CDS            vpu: VPU_HV1S1 - Experimental evidence at protein level: Swiss-Prot protein existence level 1. Enhances virion budding by targeting host CD4 and Tetherin/BST2 to proteasome degradation. Degradation of CD4 prevents any unwanted premature interactions between viral Env and its host receptor CD4 in the endoplasmic reticulum. Degradation of antiretroviral protein Tetherin/BST2 is important for virion budding, as BST2 tethers new viral particles to the host cell membrane. Mechanistically, Vpu bridges either CD4 or BST2 to BTRC, a substrate recognition subunit of the Skp1/Cullin/F-box protein E3 ubiquiti
  10633..10959   +  CDS            env (fragment): ENV_HV2RO - Experimental evidence at protein level: Swiss-Prot protein existence level 1. The gp120-gp41 heterodimer allows rapid transcytosis of the virus through CD4 negative cells such as simple epithelial monolayers of the intestinal, rectal and endocervical epithelial barriers. Both gp120 and gp41 specifically recognize glycosphingolipids galactosyl- ceramide (GalCer) or 3' sulfo-galactosyl-ceramide (GalS) present in the lipid rafts structures of epithelial cells. Binding to these alternative receptors allows the rapid transcytosis of the virus through the epithelial cells. This transcyto
  10961..13114   +  CDS            env (fragment): ENV_HV1JR - Experimental evidence at protein level: Swiss-Prot protein existence level 1. [Transmembrane protein gp41]: Acts as a class I viral fusion protein. Under the current model, the protein has at least 3 conformational states: pre-fusion native state, pre-hairpin intermediate state, and post-fusion hairpin state. During fusion of viral and target intracellular membranes, the coiled coil regions (heptad repeats) assume a trimer-of-hairpins structure, positioning the fusion peptide in close proximity to the C-terminal region of the ectodomain. The formation of this structure appears to d
  13119..13406   +  CDS            nef: NEF_HV1Z2 - Experimental evidence at protein level: Swiss-Prot protein existence level 1. Extracellular Nef protein targets CD4(+) T-lymphocytes for apoptosis by interacting with CXCR4 surface receptors. From Human immunodeficiency virus type 1 group M subtype D (isolate Z2/CDC-Z34) (HIV-1).
  13408..14041   +  LTR            3' LTR: 3' long terminal repeat (LTR) from HIV-1
  14493..14528   +  misc_feature   MCS (fragment): pUC18/19 multiple cloning site
  14531..14549   -  promoter       T7 promoter: promoter for bacteriophage T7 RNA polymerase
  14590..14612   -  protein_bind   lac operator (fragment): The lac repressor binds to the lac operator to inhibit transcription in E. coli. This inhibition can be relieved by adding lactose or isopropyl-β-D-thiogalactopyranoside (IPTG). lac repressor encoded by lacI
  14616..14646   -  promoter       lac promoter: promoter for the E. coli lac operon
  14661..14682   -  protein_bind   CAP binding site: CAP binding activates transcription in the presence of cAMP. E. coli catabolite activator protein
  14695..14787   -  CDS            lacI (fragment): lac repressor; lacI; The lac repressor binds to the lac operator to inhibit transcription in E. coli. This inhibition can be relieved by adding lactose or isopropyl-β-D-thiogalactopyranoside (IPTG).
>Addgene plasmid #145785 | SG3ΔENV CA E28A,E29A | addgene full sequence | sequence record 313273 | Addgene NGS Result
CTTCCGCTTCCTCGCTCACTGACTCGCTGCGCTCGGTCGTTCGGCTGCGGCGAGCGGTATCAGCTCACTC
AAAGGCGGTAATACGGTTATCCACAGAATCAGGGGATAACGCAGGAAAGAACATGTGAGCAAAAGGCCAG
CAAAAGGCCAGGAACCGTAAAAAGGCCGCGTTGCTGGCGTTTTTCCATAGGCTCCGCCCCCCTGACGAGC
ATCACAAAAATCGACGCTCAAGTCAGAGGTGGCGAAACCCGACAGGACTATAAAGATACCAGGCGTTTCC
CCCTGGAAGCTCCCTCGTGCGCTCTCCTGTTCCGACCCTGCCGCTTACCGGATACCTGTCCGCCTTTCTC
CCTTCGGGAAGCGTGGCGCTTTCTCATAGCTCACGCTGTAGGTATCTCAGTTCGGTGTAGGTCGTTCGCT
CCAAGCTGGGCTGTGTGCACGAACCCCCCGTTCAGCCCGACCGCTGCGCCTTATCCGGTAACTATCGTCT
TGAGTCCAACCCGGTAAGACACGACTTATCGCCACTGGCAGCAGCCACTGGTAACAGGATTAGCAGAGCG
AGGTATGTAGGCGGTGCTACAGAGTTCTTGAAGTGGTGGCCTAACTACGGCTACACTAGAAGAACAGTAT
TTGGTATCTGCGCTCTGCTGAAGCCAGTTACCTTCGGAAAAAGAGTTGGTAGCTCTTGATCCGGCAAACA
AACCACCGCTGGTAGCGGTGGTTTTTTTGTTTGCAAGCAGCAGATTACGCGCAGAAAAAAAGGATCTCAA
GAAGATCCTTTGATCTTTTCTACGGGGTCTGACGCTCAGTGGAACGAAAACTCACGTTAAGGGATTTTGG
TCATGAGATTATCAAAAAGGATCTTCACCTAGATCCTTTTAAATTAAAAATGAAGTTTTAAATCAATCTA
AAGTATATATGAGTAAACTTGGTCTGACAGTTACCAATGCTTAATCAGTGAGGCACCTATCTCAGCGATC
TGTCTATTTCGTTCATCCATAGTTGCCTGACTCCCCGTCGTGTAGATAACTACGATACGGGAGGGCTTAC
CATCTGGCCCCAGTGCTGCAATGATACCGCGAGACCCACGCTCACCGGCTCCAGATTTATCAGCAATAAA
CCAGCCAGCCGGAAGGGCCGAGCGCAGAAGTGGTCCTGCAACTTTATCCGCCTCCATCCAGTCTATTAAT
TGTTGCCGGGAAGCTAGAGTAAGTAGTTCGCCAGTTAATAGTTTGCGCAACGTTGTTGCCATTGCTACAG
GCATCGTGGTGTCACGCTCGTCGTTTGGTATGGCTTCATTCAGCTCCGGTTCCCAACGATCAAGGCGAGT
TACATGATCCCCCATGTTGTGCAAAAAAGCGGTTAGCTCCTTCGGTCCTCCGATCGTTGTCAGAAGTAAG
TTGGCCGCAGTGTTATCACTCATGGTTATGGCAGCACTGCATAATTCTCTTACTGTCATGCCATCCGTAA
GATGCTTTTCTGTGACTGGTGAGTACTCAACCAAGTCATTCTGAGAATAGTGTATGCGGCGACCGAGTTG
CTCTTGCCCGGCGTCAATACGGGATAATACCGCGCCACATAGCAGAACTTTAAAAGTGCTCATCATTGGA
AAACGTTCTTCGGGGCGAAAACTCTCAAGGATCTTACCGCTGTTGAGATCCAGTTCGATGTAACCCACTC
GTGCACCCAACTGATCTTCAGCATCTTTTACTTTCACCAGCGTTTCTGGGTGAGCAAAAACAGGAAGGCA
AAATGCCGCAAAAAAGGGAATAAGGGCGACACGGAAATGTTGAATACTCATACTCTTCCTTTTTCAATAT
TATTGAAGCATTTATCAGGGTTATTGTCTCATGAGCGGATACATATTTGAATGTATTTAGAAAAATAAAC
AAATAGGGGTTCCGCGCACATTTCCCCGAAAAGTGCCACCTG
[124 nt withheld, positions 1933-2056]
C
[91 nt withheld, positions 2058-2148]
A
[49 nt withheld, positions 2150-2198]
CCTTTGACGTTGGAGTCCACGTTCTTT
[37 nt withheld, positions 2226-2262]
ACCCTATCTCGGTCTATTCTTTTGATTTATAAGGGATTTTGCCGATTTCGGCCTATTGGTTAAAAAATGA
GCTGATTTAACAAAAATTTAACGCGAATTTTAACAAAATATTAACGCTTACAATTTCCATTCGCCATTCA
GGCTGCGCAACTGTTGGGAAGGGCGATCGGTGCGGGCCTCTTCGCTATTACGCCAGCTGGCGAAAGGGGG
ATGTGCTGCAAGGCGATTAAGTTGGGTAACGCCAGGGTTTTCCCAGTCACGACGTTGTAAAACGACGGCC
AGTGAATTCCTTCTATGGAATACTTTTTAAATATATAGTCTGATAATATATAACTGACACGTTTTCTGTT
GTTTCATAATGGTTGATTTTCTCAGGGCTACGTTTCTCTATTTTTTCCTGTTCTCAAATCTTAACTCTCC
ATCTCTGTCCTCAAGTGGTAAGTGATCTTGTGTCTTATTTTGAAATTAAAGTCATCAACAAATTATTTCA
ACTCATAGATTTATAGTTGTGGAAGACTTACTATTCAAATGGAATTAGAACGTTTTGGGGGATAGGATGC
AGTAGTTCTTGGTAGTCCAAGACTCTTAATAAAACAACTAGAAAAGCCAGGTAATTTACAAAATTTATAT
ATTTAGCGATAGAGAACAATGGGTGTAAAAATGATTAAAGAAAGCAAAATTTTGCACCCTGGGGGAATAC
CTTTCACAAGTGAGCTGAGAGGTCTGCAGCTGATCATTGTTTTTCCTGGGTACAGAGTAGAGGAGGCCTT
TGGGCTGCAGCCTGAGTGGCAGATTGGAAATATGAGGGGCCTTTAAACACAGAGAACGCCCTCAGTATAT
TCCTAAATTCTGTAGTTCAGCTGGGCGGAAGAGATAAACCAAAATCTCAGAAAAGGAGATTGGGATATTT
TCTAGTCCTATGGTGTTGAGATAAAGATTCTCTAGGGGAAGCGACTTGAGAACAATAGGTGAGAGTTGAA
AGCGTTTGAGGAAGTGGTGAATACACACTGATGATTTTCAACACACCCAGTTTCTTCCCCCGTAGACATT
TGCCAAATTCTGAAGCTGCTTAGGCTAGAGAGCTAAACCAGAAGTCTCTTAAAAACAAAGCAATTCTTAT
AGTATCTAGGTACCTAGAAGATAACGATCTGCTAGCTTTTGAAATGAAGGCTCTGCAGAGTCTCATCCTA
GGAACAGGGACAAACCAGAGGTAGTCTCCTTCATAGCAAAACTGCTACTCAGCAGTGTTCTATGATTCTG
GCATTATAGAGGAAGTAGTAAAAGTATATGTATGAAAATTGTGTTAAGTGAAGGATGAATAAGAAAATAT
CTAGGGTAACCACTAAAAGAAAAGAATGTGTAACAAATGAATACAGAAAAAAATTGGATATAGAATATGT
GATAAATTCAGAAGAAGACAAGAAAGAAAATATAAAACAAGCAGGCAACTAAATTAGTAATTATGTTACA
TGGAAATGGGCTAAATATTTCAAGTAAATGGCAAAAATCATCAGACTGGACAAATAATAATTACCTAAAT
ATAAGTACCTAGAAAGATTGAGAGAAAATGATGCGAAAAGGTATACCATCCAAATGCTAACTGAAGGAAA
TAAGTGTGGCTATACCAATCAGGCAAAGGAGACTTTAATACAATAAACAGTAGTAGAAAAAGAGAACTAC
ATTTTATAGTGTAAGGGGATTGATCCACCAGAGTTACCACAATCCTTTATGTGTACCCAGTAAAATAGCC
CAAACATCTATAAACCAAAAATTTTATTTTGAACTAAAAGAAACAGACAAATATGCCCTCACAATGGATG
CACATATATAGGACATACATACATCACAATTAGCAGGCTTGATCTAATTGTCATACGTAGAACATTGAAA
CTATTAATGGTGGTATTAACCATCTTTTCCCTTGCACATGGAAATTGTACTAGAATTGACCATAAGCTAG
GGCCATGAACAAAGCCTCAGCAAATATCATTGATTTTAATAATTGAATATGTTGTTTGTATTATAGTAAA
TAAAAATAACTAGAAAATTGGAAGGGCTAATTATCTCCCAAAGAAGACAAGATATCCTTGATCTGTGGAC
CTACCACACACAAGGCTACTTCCCTGATTGGCAGAACTACACACCAGGGCCAGGGATCAGATATCCACTG
ACCTTTGGATGGTGTTTCAAGCTAGTACCAGTTGATCCAGAGAAGATAGAAGAGGCCAATGAAGGAGAAA
ACAACAGCTTGCTACACCCTATGAGCCAGCATGGGATGGATGACCCGGAGAGAGAAGTGCTAGAGTGGAG
GTTTGACAGCCGCCTAGCATTTCATCACATGGCCCGAGAGCTGCATCCGGAGTACTACAAGAACCGATGA
CATCGCGCTTTCTACAAGGGACTTTCCGCTGGGGACTTTCCAGGGGAGGCGTGGCCTGGGCGGGACCGGG
GAGTGGCGAGCCCTCAGATGCTGCATATAAGCAGCTGCTTTTGCCTGTACTGGGTCTCTCTGGTTAGACC
AGATCTGAGCCTGGGAGCTCTCTGGCTAGCTAGGGAACCCACTGCTTAAGCCTCAATAAAGCTTGCCTTG
AGTGCTTCAAGTAGTGTGTGCCCGTCTGTTGTGTGACTCTGGTAGCTAGAGATCCCTCATACCCTTTTAG
TCAGTGTGGAAAATCTCTAGCAGTGGCGCCCGAACAGGGACCGGAAAGCGAAAGAGAAACCAGAGGAGCT
CTCTCGACGCAGGACTCGGCTTGCTGAAGCGCGCACGGCAAGAGGCGAGGGGCGGCGACTGGTGAGTACG
CCAAAAATTTTGACTAGCGGAGGCTAGAAGGAGAGAGATGGGTGCGAGAGCGTCAGTATTGAGCGGGGGA
AAATTGGATAAGTGGGAGAAAATTCGGTTAAGGCCAGGGGGAAAGAAAAAATATAAATTAAAACATCTAG
TATGGGCAAGCAGGGAGCTAGAACGATTCGCAGTTAATCCCGGCCTGTTAGAAACAGCAGAAGGCTGTAG
ACAAATACTGGGACAGCTACAACCGTCCCTTCAGACAGGATCAGAAGAACTTAAATCATTATATAATACA
ATAGCAGTCCTCTATTGTGTGCATCAAATGATAGATGTAAAAGACACCAAGGAAGCTTTAGAGAAGATAG
AGGAAGAGCAAAACAACAGTAAGAAAAAAGCACAGCAAGCAGCAGCTGACACAGGAAACAGCAGCCAGGT
CAGCCGAAATTACCCTATAGTGCAGAACATCCAGGGGCAAATGGTACATCAGGCCATATCACCCAGAACT
TTAAATGCATGGGTAAAAGTAGTAGCAGCTAAGGCTTTCAGCCCAGAAGTAATACCCATGTTTTCAGCAT
TATCAGAAGGAGCCACCCCACAAGATTTAAACACCATGCTAAACACAGTGGGGGGACATCAAGCAGCTAT
GCAAATGTTAAAAGAGACCATCAATGAGGAAGCTGCAGAATGGGATAGATTGCATCCAGTGCAAGCAGGG
CCTGTTGCACCAGGCCAGATGAGAGAACCAAGGGGAAGTGACATAGCAGGAACTACTAGTACCCTTCAGG
AACAAATAGGATGGATGACAAATAATCCACCTATCCCAGTAGGAGAAATCTATAAAAGATGGATAATCCT
GGGATTAAATAAAATAGTAAGGATGTATAGTCCTTCTAGCATTCTGGACATAAGACAAGGACCAAAGGAA
TCCTTTAGAGACTATGTAGACAGGTTCTATAAAACTTTAAGAGCCGAGCAAGCTTCACAGGAGGTAAAAA
ATTGGATGACAGAAACCTTGTTGGTCCAAAATGCGAACCCAGATTGTAAGACCATTTTAAAAGCATTGGG
ACCAGGAGCTACACTAGAGGAAATGATGACAGCATGTCAGGGAGTGGGAGGACCCGGCCACAAAGCAAGA
GTTTTGGCGGAAGCAATGAGCCAAGTAACAAATTCAGCCACCATAATGATGCAGAGAGGCAATTTTAGGA
ACCAAAGAAAGACTGTTAAGTGTTTCAATTGTGGCAAAGAAGGGCATATAGCCAGAAATTGCAAGGCCCC
TAGGAAAAGGGGCTGCTGGAAATGTGGAAAGGAAGGACACCAAATGAAAGATTGTACAGAGAGACAGGCT
AATTTTTTAGGGAAGATCTGGCCTTCCCACAAGGGAAGGCCAGGGAATTTTCCTCAGAGCAGACTAGAGC
CAACAGCTCCACCAGAAGAGAGCTTCAGGTTTGGGGAGGAGACAACAACTCCCCCTCAGAAGCAGGAGCG
GGAAGACAAGGAAATGTATCCCTTAGCTTCCCTCAGATCACTCTTTGGCAACGACCCCTCGTCACAATAA
AGATAGGGGGGCAACTAAAGGAGGCTCTATTAGATACAGGAGCAGATGATACAGTATTAGAAGAAATGAA
TTTGCCAGGGAGATGGAAGCCAAAAATGATAGGGGGAATTGGAGGTTTTATCAAAGTAAGACAGTATGAT
CAGATACCCATAGAAATCTGTGGACATAAAGCTATAGGTACAGTATTAGTAGGACCTACACCTGTCAACA
TAATTGGAAGAAATCTGTTGACTCAGATTGGTTGCACTCTAAATTTTCCCATTAGTCCTATTGAAACTGT
ACCAGTAAAATTAAAGCCAGGAATGGATGGCCCAAAAGTTAAACAATGGCCATTGACAGAAGAAAAAATA
AAAGCATTAGTAGAAATTTGTACAGAAATGGAAAAGGAAGGGAAGATTTCAAAAATTGGGCCTGAAAATC
CATACAATACTCCAGTATTTGCTATAAAGAAAAAAGACAGTACTAAATGGAGAAAATTAGTAGATTTCAG
AGAACTTAATAAGAGGACTCAAGACTTCTGGGAAGTTCAATTAGGAATACCACATCCCGCTGGATTAAAA
AAGAAAAAATCAGTAACAGTACTAGATGTGGGTGATGCATATTTCTCAGTTCCCTTAGATAAAGACTTCA
GGAAATATACTGCATTTACCATACCTAGTATAAACAATGAGACACCAGGGATTAGATATCAGTACAATGT
GCTCCCACAGGGATGGAAAGGATCACCAGCAATATTCCAAAGTAGCATGACAAAAATCTTAGAGCCTTTT
AGAAAGCAAAATCCAGACATAGTTATCTATCAGTACATGGATGATTTGTATGTAGGATCTGACTTAGAAA
TAGGGCAGCATAGAACAAAAATAGAGGAACTGAGACAACATCTGTTAAGGTGGGGATTTACCACACCAGA
CAAAAAACATCAGAAAGAACCTCCATTCCTTTGGATGGGTTATGAACTCCATCCTGATAAATGGACAGTA
CAGCCTATAGTGCTGCCAGAAAAAGACAGCTGGACTGTCAATGACATACAGAAGTTAGTGGGAAAATTGA
ATTGGGCAAGTCAGATTTACTCAGGGATCAAAGTGAAGCAGTTATGTAAACTCCTTAGGGGAACCAAAGC
ACTAACAGAAGTAGTAACACTAACAGAAGAAGCAGAGCTAGAACTGGCAGAAAACAGGGAAATTCTAAAA
GAACCAGTACATGGAGTGTATTATGACCCATCAAAAGACTTAATAGCAGAAATACAGAAACAGGGGCAAG
GCCAATGGACATATCAAATTTATCAAGAGCCATTTAAAAATCTGAAAACAGGAAAATATGCAAGAACGAG
GGGTGCCCACACTAATGATGTAAAACAATTAACAGAGGCAGTGCAAAAAATAACCACAGAATGCATAATA
ATATGGGGAAAAACTCCTAAATTTAGACTGCCCATACAAAAAGAAACATGGGAAACATGGTGGACAGAGT
ATTGGCAAGCCACCTGGATTCCTGAATGGGAGTTTGTCAATACCCCTCCCTTAGTGAAATTATGGTACCA
GTTAGAGAAAGAGCCCATAGAAGGCGCAGAAACTTTCTATGTAGATGGAGCAGCTAACAGGGAGACTAAA
TTAGGAAAAGCAGGATATGTTACTAACAAAGGAAGACAAAAAGTTGTCACCCTAACTGACACAACAAATC
AGAAGACTGAGTTAGAAGCAATTCATCTAGCTTTGCAGGATTCTGGATTAGAAGTAAACATAGTAACAGA
CTCACAATATGCATTAGGAATCATTCAAGCACAACCAGATAAAAGTGAATCAGAATTAGTCAGTCAAATA
ATAGAGCAGTTAATAAAAAAGGAAAAGGTCTACCTGGCATGGGTACCAGCACACAAAGGAATTGGAGGAA
ATGAACAAGTAGATAAATTAGTCAGTGCTGGGGTCAGGAAAGTACTATTTTTAGATGGAATAGATAAGGC
CCAAGAAGAACATGAGAAATATCACAGTAATTGGAGAGCCATGGCTAGTGATTTTAACTTACCACCTGTA
GTAGCAAAAGAAATAGTAGCCAGCTGTGATAAATGTCAGCTAAAAGGAGAAGCCATGCATGGACAAGTAG
ACTGTAGTCCAGGAATATGGCAACTAGATTGCACACATCTAGAAGGAAAAATTATCCTGGTGGCGGTTCA
TGTAGCCAGTGGATATATAGAAGCAGAAGTTATTCCAGCAGAGACAGGGCAGGAAACAGCATACTTTCTC
TTAAAATTAGCAGGAAGATGGCCAGTAAAAACAATACATACAGACAATGGCAGCAATTTCACCAGTACCA
CGGTTAAGGCCGCCTGTTGGTGGGCAGGGATCAAGCAGGAATTTGGCATTCCCTACAATCCCCAAAGTCA
AGGAGTAGTAGAATCTATGAATAAAGAATTAAAGAAAATTATAGGACAGGTAAGAGATCAGGCTGAACAT
CTTAAAACAGCAGTACAAATGGCAGTATTTATCCACAATTTTAAAAGAAAAGGGGGGATTGGGGGGTACA
GTGCAGGGGAAAGAATAGTAGACATAATAGCAACAGACATACAAACTAAAGAACTACAAAAACAAATTAC
AAAAATTCAAAATTTTCGGGTTTATTACAGGGACAACAAAGATCCACTTTGGAAAGGACCAGCAAAGCTT
CTCTGGAAAGGTGAAGGGGCAGTAGTAATACAAGATAATAGTGACATAAAAGTAGTGCCAAGAAGAAAAG
CAAAGATCATTAGAGATTATGGAAAACAGATGGCAGGTGATGATTGTGTGGCAAGTAGACAGGATGAGGA
TTAGAACATGGATAAGTTTAGTAAAACACCATATGTATATTTCAAGGAAAGCAAAGGGATGGTTTTATAG
ACATCACTATGAAAGCACTCACCCAAAAATAAGTTCAGAAGTACACATCCCACTAGGGGATGCTAGATTG
GTAATAACAACATATTGGGGTCTGCATACAGGAGAAAGAGATTGGCATTTGGGTCATGGAGTCTCCGTAG
AATGGAGGAAAAAGAGATATAGCACACAAGTAGACCCTGACCTAGCAGACCAACTAATTCATCTGTATTA
CTTTGATTGTTTTTCAGAATCTGCCATAAGAAATGCCATATTAGGACATATAGTTAGTCCTAGGTGTGAA
TATCAAGCAGGACATAACAAGGTAGGATCTCTACAGTACCTAGCACTAGCAGCATTAATAACACCAAAAA
GGATAAAGCCACCTTTGCCTAGTGTTACAAAACTAACAGAGGATAGATGGAACAAGCCCCAGAAGACCAA
GGGCCACAGAGGGAGCCATACAATGAATGGACACTAGAGCTTTTAGAAGAACTTAAGAATGAAGCTGTTA
GACATTTTCCTAGGATATGGCTCCATGGCTTAGGGCAATATATCTATGAAACTTATGGGGATACTTGGGC
AGGAGTGGAAGCCCTAGTAAGAACTCTGCAACAACTGCTGTTTACTCTTTTCAGAATTGGGTGTCGACAT
AGCAGAATAGGCATTACTCAACGAAGAAGAGCAAGAAATGGAGCCAGTAGATCCTAGACTAGAGCCCTGG
AAGCATCCAGGAAGCCAGCCTAAAACTGCTTGTACCAAATGCTATTGTAAAAAGTGTTGCTTACATTGCC
AAGTTTGTTTCATGACAAAAGGCTTAGGCATCTCCTATGGCAGGAAGAAGCGGAGACAGCGACGAAGAGC
TCCTCAAGACAGTCAGGCTCATCAAGCTTCTCTATCAAAGCAGTAAGTAGTGCATGTAATGCAACCTATA
CAAATAGCAGCAATAGTAGCATTAGTAGTGGTAGGAATAATAGCAATAGTTGTGTGGTCCATAGTATTAA
TAGAATATAGGAAAATATTAAGACAAAGAAAAATAGACAGGTTAATTAAAAGAATAAGTAAAAGAGCAGA
AGACAGTGGCAATGAGAGTGAAGGAGATCAGGAAGAATTATCAGCACTTGTGGAGATGGGGCACCATGCT
CTTTGGGATATTGATGATCTATAGTGCTGCAGGGAATTTGTGGGTCACAGTATATTATGGGGTACCTGTA
TGGAAAGAAGCAACCACCACTCTATTTTGTGCATCAGATGCTAAAGCATATGATACAGAGGTACATAATG
TTTGGGCCACACATGCCTGTATACCCACAGACCCCAACCCACAAGAGATAGTATTAGAAAATGTGACAGA
AGATTTTAACATGTGGAAAAATAACATGGTAGAACAGATGCAGGAGGATATAATCAGTTTATGGGATCAA
AGCCTAAAGCCATGTGTAAAATTAACCCCACTCTGTGTTACTCTAAATTGCACTGATGAGTTGAAGAATG
CTACTAATACCACTAGCTAGTACTAATACCCCTAGTGGTAGCTGGAAAAAGATGGAAAGAGGAGAAATAA
AGAACTGCTCTTTCAATGTCTTAGGAGATAAGAAGCAGAAAGCATATGCACTCTTTTATAAACTTGATGT
AGTACCAATAGATAATGATAAGAATAGTACCAAATATAGGTTGATAAGTTGTAACACCTCAGTCACTACA
CAGGCCTGTCCAAAGATATCCTTTGAGCCAATTCCCATACATTATTGTGCCCCGGCTGGTTTTGCGATTC
TAAAGTGTAAAGATAAGAAGTTCAATGGAACAGGATCATGTAAAAATGTCAGCACAGTACAATGTACACA
TGGAATTAAGCCAGTAGTATCAACTCAACTGCTGTTAAATGGCAGCCTAGCAGAAGAAGAGGTAGTAATT
AGATCTGCCAATTTCTCGGACAATGCTAAAACCATAATAGTACAGCTGAAAGAAGCTGTAGAAATTAATT
GCACAAGACCCAACAAAAAAACAAGAAAACGTATAACTACGGGACCAGGGAGAGTATATTATACAACAGG
AGAAATAGTAGGAGATATAAGACAAGCACATTGTAACCTTAGTAGAGCAAAATGGAATGACACTTTAAGA
CAGATAGTTATAAAATTAAGAGAACAATTTGAGAATAAAACAATAGTCTTTAATCAATCCTCAGGAGGGG
ACCCAGAAATTGTAATGCATAGTTTTAATTGTGGAGGGGAATTTTTCTACTGTAAGTCAACACAACTGTT
TAATAGTACTTGGGCTGGGAATAATACTTGGAATAGTAGTGCTGAAAGGTCAGATGACACTGGAGGAAAT
ATCACACTCCCATGCAGAATAAAACAAATTATAAACATGTGGCAGGAAGTAGGAAAAGCAATGTATGCCC
CTCCCATCAGCGGACAAATTAGATGTACATCAAATATTACAGGGCTGCTATTAACAAGAGATGGTGGTAC
GAGCGATACCAATACCACCGAGACCTTCAGACCTGGAGGAGGAGATATGAGGGACAATTGGAGAAGTGAA
TTATATAAATATAAAGTAGTAAAAATTGAACCATTAGGAGTAGCACCCACCACGGCAAAGAGAAGAGTGG
TGCAAAGAGAAAAAAGAGCAGTGGGAATAGGAGCTCTGTTCCTTGGGTTCTTGGGAGCAGCAGGAAGCAC
TATGGGCGCAGCGTCAATGACGTTGACGGTACAGGCCAGACAATTATTGTCTGGTATAGTGCAACAGCAG
AACAATTTGCTGAGGGCTATTGAGGCGCAACAGCATCTGTTGCAACTCACAGTCTGGGGCATCAAGCAGC
TCCAGGCAAGAGTCCTGGCTGTGGAAAGATACCTAAAGGATCAACAGCTCCTGGGGATTTGGGGTTGCTC
TGGAAAACTCATTTGCACCACTGCTGTGCCTTGGAATGCTAGTTGGAGTAATAAATCTCTGAATCAGATT
TGGGATAACATGACTTGGATGCAGTGGGAAAGAGAAATTGAAAATTACACAGACTTAATATACAACTTAA
TTGAAGAATCGCAGAACCAGCAAGAAAAGAATGAACAAGAATTATTGGAATTAGATAAATGGGCAAGTTT
GTGGAATTGGTTTACAATAACAAACTGGCTGTGGTATATAAAAATATTCATAATGATAGTAGGAGGCTTG
ATAGGTTTAAGAATAGTTTTTACTGTACTTTCTATAGTGAATAGAGTTAGGCAGGGATACTCACCATTGT
CGTTTCAGACCCACCTCCCAACCCCGAGGGGACCCGACAGGCCCGAAGGAATCGAAGAAGAAGGTGGAGA
GAGAGACAGAGACAGATCCGGTCGATTAGTGAACGGATTCTTAGCACTTTTCTGGGACGATCTGCGGAGC
CTGTGCCTCTTCAGCTACCACCGCTTGAGAGACTTAATCTTGGTTGTAACGAGGATTGTGGAACTTCTGG
GACGCAGGGGGTGGGAAGCCCTCAAGTATTGGTGGAGTCTCCTACAGTATTGGAGCCAGGAACTAAAGAA
TAGTGCTGTTAACTTGCTTAATGTCACAGCCATAGCAGTAGCTGAGGGAACAGATAGGGTTATAGAAGTA
GTACAAAGAACTTATAGAGCTATTCTCCACATACCTAGAAGAATAAGACAGGGCTTGGAAAGGCTTTTGC
TATAAGATGGGTGGCAAGTGGTCAAAACGTATGGAGGGTGGATGGCATGCTGTAAGGGAAAGAATGAGAC
GAGCTGAGCCAGCAGCAGATGGGGTGGGAGCAGTATCTAGAGACCTGGAAAAACATGGAGCAATCACAAG
TAGCAATACAGCAGCTAACAATGCTGATTGTGCCTGGCTGGAAGCACAAGAGGAGGAGGAGGTGGGTTTT
CCAGTCAGACCTCAGGTACCTTTAAGACCAATAACTTACAAGGCAGCTGTAGATATTAGCCACTTTTTAA
AAGAAAAGGGGGGACTGGAAGGGCTAATTTTCTCCCAAAGAAGACAAGATATCCTTGATCTGTGGACCTA
CCACACACAAGGCTACTTCCCTGATTGGCAGAACTACACACCAGGGCCAGGGATCAGATATCCACTGACC
TTTGGATGGTGTTTCAAGCTAGTACCAGTTGATCCAGAGAAGATAGAAGAGGCCAATGAAGGAGAAAACA
ACAGCTTGCTACACCCTATGAGCCAGCATGGGATGGATGACCCGGAGAGAGAAGTGCTAGAGTGGAGGTT
TGACAGCCGCCTAGCATTTCATCACATGGCCCGAGAGCTGCATCCGGAGTACTACAAGAACCGATGACAT
CGCGCTTTCTACAAGGGACTTTCCGCTGGGGACTTTCCAGGGGAGGCGTGGCCTGGGCGGGACCGGGGAG
TGGCGAGCCCTCAGATGCTGCATATAAGCAGCTGCTTTTGCCTGTACTGGGTCTCTCTGGTTAGACCAGA
TCTGAGCCTGGGAGCTCTCTGGCTAGCTAGGGAACCCACTGCTTAAGCCTCAATAAAGCTTGCCTTGAGT
GCTTCAAGTAGTGTGTGCCCGTCTGTTGTGTGACTCTGGTAGCTAGAGATCCCTCATACCCTTTTAGTCA
GTGTGGAAAATCTCTAGCAAAAATTCCTAGCTGCCTAGAAATAAAACACTATGCTTTTGAATAACATATG
ACTTAAAAGAAGAATTTATGATGGCTATTAGAAAATATTTTAAACTGATTGAAAATGAAGGTGAACTACA
ATGATCTAGATTGCTGCTGCTGAAATGCTAAGATGAAATTTATAGCCTTAAGTCTATGCATTGGAAAAGA
AAGCTTTTTTAAGGAGGTAGAAAAGGAATAGGAAATCAAACCTAAAGACAGTAGAAGTAAAGAAATAATG
AAGACAAGAGCAGAAATTAGTGAATAGAAAGTAATCTTACATAGAGAAAATTGACAAAGCTAAGAAAAAG
TTGGTTCTTTGAAAAGATTAATGTAATTGACCACTTAGCAAAACTGATAAAAGGAGGATGGGGAGGGGGA
GAGAGAACATAAATTTAAATAATAGGAATTGAAAAATGTCACATCACTACGGATCCTCTAGAGTCGACCT
GCAGGCATGCAAGCTTTCCCTATAGTGAGTCGTATTAGAGCTTGGCGTAATCATGGTCATAGCTGTTTCC
TGTGTGAAATTGTTATCCGCTCACAATTCCACACAACATACGAGCCGGAAGCATAAAGTGTAAAGCCTGG
GGTGCCTAATGAGTGAGCTAACTCACATTAATTGCGTTGCGCTCACTGCCCGCTTTCCAGTCGGGAAACC
TGTCGTGCCAGCTGCATTAATGAATCGGCCAACGCGCGGGGAGAGGCGGTTTGCGTATTGGGCGCT
